Addgene plasmid #84583: pEGFP-PH-SWAP70(R223E, R224E)
Purpose: Expresses GFP-tagged PH-domain of SWAP70 in mammalian cells, impaired phosphoinositide binding
Depositing lab: Geert van den Bogaart. Depositing organization: Radboud University Nijmegen Medical Centre. Publication: SWAP70 Organizes the Actin Cytoskeleton and Is Essential for Phagocytosis. Baranov MV, Revelo NH, Dingjan I, Maraspini R, Ter Beest M, Honigmann A, van den Bogaart G. Cell Rep. 2016 Nov 1;17(6):1518-1531. doi: 10.1016/j.celrep.2016.10.021. PubMed 27806292.
Backbone
  Vector backbone: pEGFP-C1
  Backbone manufacturer: Clontech
  Vector type: Mammalian Expression
Growth in bacteria
  Bacterial resistance: Kanamycin, 50 μg/mL
  Growth temperature: 37°C
  Growth strain: DH5alpha
  Copy number: High Copy
Gene/Insert
  Gene/Insert name: SWAP70 residues 209-306 with mutations R223E and R224E (alt name: SWP70, KIAA0640, HSPC321)
  Species: H. sapiens (human)
  Insert size (bp): 310
  Mutation: Pleckstrin-homology domain, residues 209-306, mutations R223E and R224E
  GenBank ID: NM_001297714.1
  Entrez Gene: SWAP70 (a.k.a. HSPC321, SWAP-70)
  Promoter: CMV
  Tag / fusion protein: EGFP (N terminal on backbone)
  Cloning method: Restriction Enzyme; 5′ cloning site EcoRI (not destroyed); 3′ cloning site BamHI (not destroyed)
  Sequencing primers: 5′ GCCGCCGGGATCAC; 3′ CCTCTACAAATGTGGTATGGC
Terms and licenses: Academic/Nonprofit Terms; Industry Terms: Not Available to Industry
How to cite: pEGFP-PH-SWAP70(R223E, R224E) was a gift from Geert van den Bogaart (Addgene plasmid # 84583 ; http://n2t.net/addgene:84583 ; RRID:Addgene_84583)
