[The description below was written by a language model from this plasmid's Addgene catalogue record.]
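Description:
pEGFP-PH-SWAP70(R223E, R224E) is a mammalian expression plasmid built on the Clontech pEGFP-C1 backbone. It is maintained in E. coli as a high-copy plasmid under kanamycin selection. The record gives only catalogue fields and no feature table, so other backbone elements such as the replication origins, polyadenylation signal or any mammalian selection cassette are not documented here.

The payload is a roughly 310 bp fragment of human SWAP70 encoding residues 209–306, which correspond to the protein's pleckstrin-homology (PH) domain. It was inserted by restriction cloning between the EcoRI and BamHI sites, both of which remain intact. In the C1 configuration the insert lies downstream of and in frame with EGFP, so the CMV promoter drives strong constitutive expression of a fusion protein with EGFP at the N terminus of the PH domain. Two adjacent arginines, R223 and R224, are replaced by glutamates. According to the record, this charge reversal impairs phosphoinositide binding by the domain.

The construct is intended for transfection into mammalian cells to follow the isolated PH domain by fluorescence. Because its lipid binding is impaired, it suits use as a binding-deficient comparison for testing whether membrane recruitment of the SWAP70 PH domain depends on phosphoinositide recognition. It comes from work on the role of SWAP70 in organising the actin cytoskeleton during phagocytosis.
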