>Addgene plasmid #84583 | pEGFP-PH-SWAP70(R223E, R224E) | depositor partial sequence | sequence record 161914 | synthetic gene inserted in pEGFP-C1
GAATTCTGACGTGCTGAAGCAGGGCTACATGATGAAGAAGGGCCACGAGGAGAAGAACTGGACCGAGCGC
TGGTTCGTGCTGAAGCCCAACATCATCAGCTACTACGTGAGCGAGGACCTGAAGGACAAGAAGGGCGACA
TCCTGCTGGACGAGAACTGCTGCGTGGAGAGCCTGCCCGACAAGGACGGCAAGAAGTGCCTGTTCCTGGT
GAAGTGCTTCGACAAGACCTTCGAGATCAGCGCCAGCGACAAGAAGAAGAAGCAGGAGTGGATACAGGCC
ATCCACAGCACCATCCACTAATAGGGATCC
