>Addgene plasmid #84583 | pEGFP-PH-SWAP70(R223E, R224E) | addgene partial sequence | sequence record 166669 | CMV-F 5'-CGCAAATGGGCGGTAGGCGTG-3'
TGGTTTAGTGAACCGTCAGATCCGCTAGCGCTACCGGTCGCCACCATGGTGAGCAAGGGCGAGGAGCTGT
TCACCGGGGTGGTGCCCATCCTGGTCGAGCTGGACGGCGACGTAAACGGCCACAAGTTCAGCGTGTCCGG
CGAGGGCGAGGGCGATGCCACCTACGGCAAGCTGACCCTGAAGTTCATCTGCACCACCGGCAAGCTGCCC
GTGCCCTGGCCCACCCTCGTGACCACCCTGACCTACGGCGTGCAGTGCTTCAGCCGCTACCCCGACCACA
TGAAGCAGCACGACTTCTTCAAGTCCGCCATGCCCGAAGGCTACGTCCAGGAGCGCACCATCTTCTTCAA
GGACGACGGCAACTACAAGACCCGCGCCGAGGTGAAGTTCGAGGGCGACACCCTGGTGAACCGCATCGAG
CTGAAGGGCATCGACTTCAAGGAGGACGGCAACATCCTGGGGCACAAGCTGGAGTACAACTACAACAGCC
ACAACGTCTATATCATGGCCGACAAGCAGAAGAACGGCATCAAGGTGAACTTCAAGATCCGCCACAACAT
CGAGGACGGCAGCGTGCAGCTCGCCGACCACTACCAGCAGAACACCCCCATCGGCGACGGCCCCGTGCTG
CTGCCCGACAACCACTACCTGAGCACCCAGTCCGCCCTGAGCAAAGACCCCAACGAGAAGCGCGATCACA
TGGTCCTGCTGGAGTTCGTGACCGCCGCCGGGATCACTCTCGGCATGGACGAGCTGTACAAGTCCGGACT
CAGATCTCGAGCTCAAGCTTCGAATTCTGACGTGCTGAAGCAGGGCTACATGATGAAGAAGGGCCACGAG
GAGAAGAACTGGACCGAGCGCTGGTTCGTGCTGAAGCCCAACATCATCAGCTACTACGTGAGCGAGGACC
TGAAGGACAAGAAGGGCGACATCCTGCTGGACGAGAACTGCTGCGTGGAGAGCCTGCCCGACAAGGACGG
CAAGAAGTGCCTGTTCCTGGTGAAGTGCTTCGACAAGACCTTCGA
