>Addgene plasmid #84583 | pEGFP-PH-SWAP70(R223E, R224E) | addgene partial sequence | sequence record 166670 | SV40pA-R 5'-GAAATTTGTGATGCTATTGC-3'
ATAAACAAGTTAACAACAACAATTGCATTCATTTTATGTTTCAGGTTCAGGGGGAGGTGTGGGAGGTTTT
TTAAAGCAAGTAAAACCTCTACAAATGTGGTATGGCTGATTATGATCAGTTATCTAGATCCGGTGGATCC
CTATTAGTGGATGGTGCTGTGGATGGCCTGTATCCACTCCTGCTTCTTCTTCTTGTCGCTGGCGCTGATC
TCGAAGGTCTTGTCGAAGCACTTCACCAGGAACAGGCACTTCTTGCCGTCCTTGTCGGGCAGGCTCTCCA
CGCAGCAGTTCTCGTCCAGCAGGATGTCGCCCTTCTTGTCCTTCAGGTCCTCGCTCACGTAGTAGCTGAT
GATGTTGGGCTTCAGCACGAACCAGCGCTCGGTCCAGTTCTTCTCCTCGTGGCCCTTCTTCATCATGTAG
CCCTGCTTCAGCACGTCAGAATTCGAAGCTTGAGCTCGAGATCTGAGTCCGGACTTGTACAGCTCGTCCA
TGCCGAGAGTGATCCCGGCGGCGGTCACGAACTCCAGCAGGACCATGTGATCGCGCTTCTCGTTGGGGTC
TTTGCTCAGGGCGGACTGGGTGCTCAGGTAGTGGTTGTCGGGCAGCAGCACGGGGCCGTCGCCGATGGGG
GTGTTCTGCTGGTAGTGGTCGGCGAGCTGCACGCTGCCGTCCTCGATGTTGTGGCGGATCTTGAAGTTCA
CCTTGATGCCGTTCTTCTGCTTGTCGGCCATGATATAGACGTTGTGGCTGTTGTAGTTGTACTCCAGCTT
GTGCCCCAGGATGTTGCCGTCCTCCTTGAAGTCGATGCCCTTCAGCTCGATGCGGTTCACCAGGGTGTCG
CCCTCGAACTTCACCTCGGCGCGGGTCTTGTAGTTGCCGTCGTCCTTGAAGAAGATGGTGCGCTCCTGGA
CGTAGCCTTCGGGCATGGCGGACTTGAAGAAGTCGTGCTGCTTCATGTGGTCGGGGTAGCGGCTGAAGCA
CTGCACGCCGTAGGTCAGGGTGGTCACGAGGGTGGG
